>Addgene plasmid #110929 | KG#59 | depositor full sequence | sequence record 208600 | Full sequence
AAGCTTGGGCTGCAGGATCTTCAGATGGGAGCAGTGGACTGTCTATTTGATATTCTTAAAATGTACTCTA
TAAAAGATGAAACTGTAATGACCAATTCCCTACATAAATATTTTTAACTAATTGGTCGGATATTTGGGGA
TCAGAGAAGTACTTGTTTTTGCGATATTAATAATGATATATTTTTCTAGTAAAAAAATGTTAAGCGATTT
GTGAATAATTAAGTTGGCTTGAAAAAGATTTTTTGATAGCTATGTATTTTGTTAATTTAAATCAGATTTT
AAAACTTTATTATTGACTATTTATATATATTATATATTATATATTTTCATGGTTTAATCAAAATCTATTA
AATTATTTCTAAAATCTCTAAATATCGAATTCTCTAAAAAGCTTCATCAACAAAAGCATTTCAATTATCT
AACACAATGAGAATAATTCAAGAACTGAAATAGAAAGAAATCTAGAAAAAAAAGAGAGTGAGGTGCCCTA
TTAAATCGGTGCTCTCCTCTCTAACAGAAGCGCCTACACGCACCCAAGAGAGCTCTTTTTCTTTCTTTTT
TCGGAGCACACATACACGCATACACTCCTCAGAAGTGTATAGAGAAAATGGGAGAAGAAGCGAAAGAAGA
CGAAGAAGCGGTTGTGATGTATGCATCGGGCGTTTCTATCTCTCTCCGTGAGCAACGAGCTAGTCAACCC
ATCGATCCATTTTTGTGAGCACACACAGAGAGAGACTCAAACACACTCACAGCTTCACACTGAGCTCCAA
GAGCTCTGTAGAGAGAAGCCAGAGTATGCTTTCCTCGATTTTCCTAACGTCTTCTTCTTCTGCTTTTTTC
TTTTTCCCAACGAGTTGTAGTCCACTAACTTCAATTTTTCCTCCAGAGAAAGAGTTTTAGAGAGACAGCT
GATAAATACACTAGAGAAATAAAAAGAATGATAAAAATTTGCTATTTTAATCAGTTCCCTCTCGTTTCTC
TAAGTTTTGTTGTTGGGTTGGGAAATTAAAATTGGAAAATGGAAATAACGTTTTTTTCTGTCTAATCTTG
AATTCTCCAGACATTTCTTATTTCCTTTTTTGTTGCAAGTTTTTCTTCCTTCTCTAATTTTTAATCAAAG
ATATCTCGCTATGAACTTTGAATTTTTGATATTTTGATTCTATAAATACATAAAGTAATCTAAATGCTCT
TTTAAAATAAATCTACAGTAGCCCTATTTTCAGGGATCCCCGGGATTGGCCAAAGGACCCAAAGGTATGT
TTCGAATGATACTAACATAACATAGAACATTTTCAGGAGGACCCTTGGCTAGCGTCGACGGTACCGGTCA
GATATCACTCGAGGAGCTCCCGAGATCTTCAGCGCTCAGCATTCGTAGAATTGTAAGTTTAAACTTTCTC
ATACTAACTAACGCGCTCTATTTAAATTTTCAGAATTCCAACTGAGCGCCGGTCGCTACCATTACCAACT
TGTCTGGTGTCAAAAATAATAGGGGCCGCTGTCATCAGAGTAAGTTTAAACTGAGTTCTACTAACTAACG
AGTAATATTTAAATTTTCAGCATCTCGCGCCCGTGCCTCTGACTTCTAAGTCCAATTACTCTTCAACATC
CCTACATGCTCTTTCTCCCTGTGCTCCCACCCCCTATTTTTGTTATTATCAAAAAAACTTCTTCTTAATT
TCTTTGTTTTTTAGCTTCTTTTAAGTCACCTCTAACAATGAAATTGTGTAGATTCAAAAATAGAATTAAT
TCGTAATAAAAAGTCGAAAAAAATTGTGCTCCCTCCCCCCATTAATAATAATTCTATCCCAAAATCTACA
CAATGTTCTGTGTACACTTCTTATGTTTTTTTTACTTCTGATAAATTTTTTTTGAAACATCATAGAAAAA
ACCGCACACAAAATACCTTATCATATGTTACGTTTCAGTTTATGACCGCAATTTTTATTTCTTCGCACGT
CTGGGCCTCTCATGACGTCAAATCATGCTCATCGTGAAAAAGTTTTGGAGTATTTTTGGAATTTTTCAAT
CAAGTGAAAGTTTATGAAATTAATTTTCCTGCTTTTGCTTTTTGGGGGTTTCCCCTATTGTTTGTCAAGA
GTTTCGAGGACGGCGTTTTTCTTGCTAAAATCACAAGTATTGATGAGCACGATGCAAGAAAGATCGGAAG
AAGGTTTGGGTTTGAGGCTCAGTGGAAGGTGAGTAGAAGTTGATAATTTGAAAGTGGAGTAGTGTCTATG
GGGTTTTTGCCTTAAATGACAGAATACATTCCCAATATACCAAACATAACTGTTTCCTACTAGTCGGCCG
TACGGGCCCTTTCGTCTCGCGCGTTTCGGTGATGACGGTGAAAACCTCTGACACATGCAGCTCCCGGAGA
CGGTCACAGCTTGTCTGTAAGCGGATGCCGGGAGCAGACAAGCCCGTCAGGGCGCGTCAGCGGGTGTTGG
CGGGTGTCGGGGCTGGCTTAACTATGCGGCATCAGAGCAGATTGTACTGAGAGTGCACCATATGCGGTGT
GAAATACCGCACAGATGCGTAAGGAGAAAATACCGCATCAGGCGGCCTTAAGGGCCTCGTGATACGCCTA
TTTTTATAGGTTAATGTCATGATAATAATGGTTTCTTAGACGTCAGGTGGCACTTTTCGGGGAAATGTGC
GCGGAACCCCTATTTGTTTATTTTTCTAAATACATTCAAATATGTATCCGCTCATGAGACAATAACCCTG
ATAAATGCTTCAATAATATTGAAAAAGGAAGAGTATGAGTATTCAACATTTCCGTGTCGCCCTTATTCCC
TTTTTTGCGGCATTTTGCCTTCCTGTTTTTGCTCACCCAGAAACGCTGGTGAAAGTAAAAGATGCTGAAG
ATCAGTTGGGTGCACGAGTGGGTTACATCGAACTGGATCTCAACAGCGGTAAGATCCTTGAGAGTTTTCG
CCCCGAAGAACGTTTTCCAATGATGAGCACTTTTAAAGTTCTGCTATGTGGCGCGGTATTATCCCGTATT
GACGCCGGGCAAGAGCAACTCGGTCGCCGCATACACTATTCTCAGAATGACTTGGTTGAGTACTCACCAG
TCACAGAAAAGCATCTTACGGATGGCATGACAGTAAGAGAATTATGCAGTGCTGCCATAACCATGAGTGA
TAACACTGCGGCCAACTTACTTCTGACAACGATCGGAGGACCGAAGGAGCTAACCGCTTTTTTGCACAAC
ATGGGGGATCATGTAACTCGCCTTGATCGTTGGGAACCGGAGCTGAATGAAGCCATACCAAACGACGAGC
GTGACACCACGATGCCTGTAGCAATGGCAACAACGTTGCGCAAACTATTAACTGGCGAACTACTTACTCT
AGCTTCCCGGCAACAATTAATAGACTGGATGGAGGCGGATAAAGTTGCAGGACCACTTCTGCGCTCGGCC
CTTCCGGCTGGCTGGTTTATTGCTGATAAATCTGGAGCCGGTGAGCGTGGGTCTCGCGGTATCATTGCAG
CACTGGGGCCAGATGGTAAGCCCTCCCGTATCGTAGTTATCTACACGACGGGGAGTCAGGCAACTATGGA
TGAACGAAATAGACAGATCGCTGAGATAGGTGCCTCACTGATTAAGCATTGGTAACTGTCAGACCAAGTT
TACTCATATATACTTTAGATTGATTTAAAACTTCATTTTTAATTTAAAAGGATCTAGGTGAAGATCCTTT
TTGATAATCTCATGACCAAAATCCCTTAACGTGAGTTTTCGTTCCACTGAGCGTCAGACCCCGTAGAAAA
GATCAAAGGATCTTCTTGAGATCCTTTTTTTCTGCGCGTAATCTGCTGCTTGCAAACAAAAAAACCACCG
CTACCAGCGGTGGTTTGTTTGCCGGATCAAGAGCTACCAACTCTTTTTCCGAAGGTAACTGGCTTCAGCA
GAGCGCAGATACCAAATACTGTCCTTCTAGTGTAGCCGTAGTTAGGCCACCACTTCAAGAACTCTGTAGC
ACCGCCTACATACCTCGCTCTGCTAATCCTGTTACCAGTGGCTGCTGCCAGTGGCGATAAGTCGTGTCTT
ACCGGGTTGGACTCAAGACGATAGTTACCGGATAAGGCGCAGCGGTCGGGCTGAACGGGGGGTTCGTGCA
CACAGCCCAGCTTGGAGCGAACGACCTACACCGAACTGAGATACCTACAGCGTGAGCATTGAGAAAGCGC
CACGCTTCCCGAAGGGAGAAAGGCGGACAGGTATCCGGTAAGCGGCAGGGTCGGAACAGGAGAGCGCACG
AGGGAGCTTCCAGGGGGAAACGCCTGGTATCTTTATAGTCCTGTCGGGTTTCGCCACCTCTGACTTGAGC
GTCGATTTTTGTGATGCTCGTCAGGGGGGCGGAGCCTATGGAAAAACGCCAGCAACGCGGCCTTTTTACG
GTTCCTGGCCTTTTGCTGGCCTTTTGCTCACATGTTCTTTCCTGCGTTATCCCCTGATTCTGTGGATAAC
CGTATTACCGCCTTTGAGTGAGCTGATACCGCTCGCCGCAGCCGAACGACCGAGCGCAGCGAGTCAGTGA
GCGAGGAAGCGGAAGAGCGCCCAATACGCAAACCGCCTCTCCCCGCGCGTTGGCCGATTCATTAATGCAG
CTGGCACGACAGGTTTCCCGACTGGAAAGCGGGCAGTGAGCGCAACGCAATTAATGTGAGTTAGCTCACT
CATTAGGCACCCCAGGCTTTACACTTTATGCTTCCGGCTCGTATGTTGTGTGGAATTGTGAGCGGATAAC
AATTTCACACAGGAAACAGCTATGACCATGATTACGCCAAGCTGTAAGTTTAAACATGATCTTACTAACT
AACTATTCTCATTTAAATTTTCAGAGCTTAAAAATGGCTGAAATCACTCACAACGATGGATACGCTAACA
ACTTGGAAATGAAAT
Features (pLannotate 1.2.2; 10 found; start..end, strand, type, name):
   2103..2198    +  CDS            aex-5 (fragment): AEX5_CAEEL - Also known as kpc-3 From Caenorhabditis elegans.
   2326..2361    +  CDS            rop (fragment): Rop protein, which maintains plasmids at low copy number; rop
   2463..2562    +  misc_feature   bom (fragment): basis of mobility region from pBR322
   2660..2764    +  promoter       AmpR promoter: bla
   2765..3625    +  CDS            AmpR: β-lactamase; bla; confers resistance to ampicillin, carbenicillin, and related antibiotics
   3796..4384    +  rep_origin     ori: high-copy-number ColE1/pMB1/pBR322/pUC origin of replication
   4567..4659    +  CDS            lacI (fragment): lac repressor; lacI; The lac repressor binds to the lac operator to inhibit transcription in E. coli. This inhibition can be relieved by adding lactose or isopropyl-β-D-thiogalactopyranoside (IPTG).
   4672..4693    +  protein_bind   CAP binding site: CAP binding activates transcription in the presence of cAMP. E. coli catabolite activator protein
   4708..4738    +  promoter       lac promoter: promoter for the E. coli lac operon
   4746..4762    +  protein_bind   lac operator: The lac repressor binds to the lac operator to inhibit transcription in E. coli. This inhibition can be relieved by adding lactose or isopropyl-β-D-thiogalactopyranoside (IPTG). lac repressor encoded by lacI
