>Addgene plasmid #110929 | KG#59 | addgene full sequence | sequence record 212565 | Addgene NGS Result
AATGAAATAAGCTTGGGCTGCAGGATCTTCAGATGGGAGCAGTGGACTGTCTATTTGATATTCTTAAAAT
GTACTCTATAAAAGATGAAACTGTAATGACCAATTCCCTACATAAATATTTTTAACTAATTGGTCGGATA
TTTGGGGATCAGAGAAGTACTTGTTTTTGCGATATTAATAATGATATATTTTTCTAGTAAAAAAATGTTA
AGCGATTTGTGAATAATTAAGTTGGCTTGAAAAAGATTTTTTGATAGCTATGTATTTTGTTAATTTAAAT
CAGATTTTAAAACTTTATTATTGACTATTTATATATATTATATATTATATATTTTCATGGTTTAATCAAA
ATCTATTAAATTATTTCTAAAATCTCTAAATATCGAATTCTCTAAAAAGCTTCATCAACAAAAGCATTTC
AATTATCTAACACAATGAGAATAATTCAAGAACTGAAATAGAAAGAAATCTAGAAAAAAAAGAGAGTGAG
GTGCCCTATTAAATCGGTGCTCTCCTCTCTAACAGAAGCGCCTACACGCACCCAAGAGAGCTCTTTTTCT
TTCTTTTTTCGGAGCACACATACACGCATACACTCCTCAGAAGTGTATAGAGAAAATGGGAGAAGAAGCG
AAAGAAGACGAAGAAGCGGTTGTGATGTATGCATCGGGCGTTTCTATCTCTCTCCGTGAGCAACGAGCTA
GTCAACCCATCGATCCATTTTTGTGAGCACACACAGAGAGAGACTCAAACACACTCACAGCTTCACACTG
AGCTCCAAGAGCTCTGTAGAGAGAAGCCAGAGTATGCTTTCCTCGATTTTCCTAACGTCTTCTTCTTCTG
CTTTTTTCTTTTTCCCAACGAGTTGTAGTCCACTAACTTCAATTTTTCCTCCAGAGAAAGAGTTTTAGAG
AGACAGCTGATAAATACACTAGAGAAATAAAAAGAATGATAAAAATTTGCTATTTTAATCAGTTCCCTCT
CGTTTCTCTAAGTTTTGTTGTTGGGTTGGGAAATTAAAATTGGAAAATGGAAATAACGTTTTTTTCTGTC
TAATCTTGAATTCTCCAGACATTTCTTATTTCCTTTTTTGTTGCAAGTTTTTCTTCCTTCTCTAATTTTT
AATCAAAGATATCTCGCTATGAACTTTGAATTTTTGATATTTTGATTCTATAAATACATAAAGTAATCTA
AATGCTCTTTTAAAATAAATCTACAGTAGCCCTATTTTCAGGGATCCCCGGGATTGGCCAAAGGACCCAA
AGGTATGTTTCGAATGATACTAACATAACATAGAACATTTTCAGGAGGACCCTTGGCTAGCGTCGACGGT
ACCGGTCAGATATCACTCGAGGAGCTCCCGAGATCTTCAGCGCTCAGCATTCGTAGAATTGTAAGTTTAA
ACTTTCTCATACTAACTAACGCGCTCTATTTAAATTTTCAGAATTCCAACTGAGCGCCGGTCGCTACCAT
TACCAACTTGTCTGGTGTCAAAAATAATAGGGGCCGCTGTCATCAGAGTAAGTTTAAACTGAGTTCTACT
AACTAACGAGTAATATTTAAATTTTCAGCATCTCGCGCCCGTGCCTCTGACTTCTAAGTCCAATTACTCT
TCAACATCCCTACATGCTCTTTCTCCCTGTGCTCCCACCCCCTATTTTTGTTATTATCAAAAAACTTCTC
TTAATTTCTTTGTTTTTTAGCTTCTTTTAAGTCACCTCTAACAATGAAATTGTGTAGATTCAAAAATAGA
ATTAATTCGTAATAAAAAGTCGAAAAAAATTGTGCTCCCTCCCCCCATTAATAATAATTCTATCCCAAAA
TCTACACAATGTTCTGTGTACACTTCTTATGTTTTTTACTTCTGATAAATTTTTTTGAAACATCATAGAA
AAAACCGCACACAAAATACCTTATCATATGTTACGTTTCAGTTTATGACCGCAATTTTTATTTCTTCGCA
CGTCTGGGCCTCTCATGACGTCAAATCATGCTCATCGTGAAAAAGTTTTGGAGTATTTTTGGAATTTTTC
AATCAAGTGAAAGTTTATGAAATTAATTTTCCTGCTTTTGCTTTTTGGGGTTTCCCCTATTGTTTGTCAA
GATTTCGAGGACGGCGTTTTTCTTGCTAAAATCACAAGTATTGATGAGCACGATGCAAGAAAGATCGGAA
GAAGGTTTGGGTTTGAGGCTCAGTGGAAGGTGAGTAGAAGTTGATAATTTGAAAGTGGAGTAGTGTCTAT
GGGGTTTTTGCCTTAAATGACAGAATACATTCCCAATATACCAAACATAACTGTTTCCTACTAGTCGGCC
GTACGGGCCCTTTCGTCTCGCGCGTTTCGGTGATGACGGTGAAAACCTCTGACACATGCAGCTCCCGGAG
ACGGTCACAGCTTGTCTGTAAGCGGATGCCGGGAGCAGACAAGCCCGTCAGGGCGCGTCAGCGGGTGTTG
GCGGGTGTCGGGGCTGGCTTAACTATGCGGCATCAGAGCAGATTGTACTGAGAGTGCACCATATGCGGTG
TGAAATACCGCACAGATGCGTAAGGAGAAAATACCGCATCAGGCGGCCTTAAGGGCCTCGTGATACGCCT
ATTTTTATAGGTTAATGTCATGATAATAATGGTTTCTTAGACGTCAGGTGGCACTTTTCGGGGAAATGTG
CGCGGAACCCCTATTTGTTTATTTTTCTAAATACATTCAAATATGTATCCGCTCATGAGACAATAACCCT
GATAAATGCTTCAATAATATTGAAAAAGGAAGAGTATGAGTATTCAACATTTCCGTGTCGCCCTTATTCC
CTTTTTTGCGGCATTTTGCCTTCCTGTTTTTGCTCACCCAGAAACGCTGGTGAAAGTAAAAGATGCTGAA
GATCAGTTGGGTGCACGAGTGGGTTACATCGAACTGGATCTCAACAGCGGTAAGATCCTTGAGAGTTTTC
GCCCCGAAGAACGTTTTCCAATGATGAGCACTTTTAAAGTTCTGCTATGTGGCGCGGTATTATCCCGTAT
TGACGCCGGGCAAGAGCAACTCGGTCGCCGCATACACTATTCTCAGAATGACTTGGTTGAGTACTCACCA
GTCACAGAAAAGCATCTTACGGATGGCATGACAGTAAGAGAATTATGCAGTGCTGCCATAACCATGAGTG
ATAACACTGCGGCCAACTTACTTCTGACAACGATCGGAGGACCGAAGGAGCTAACCGCTTTTTTGCACAA
CATGGGGGATCATGTAACTCGCCTTGATCGTTGGGAACCGGAGCTGAATGAAGCCATACCAAACGACGAG
CGTGACACCACGATGCCTGTAGCAATGGCAACAACGTTGCGCAAACTATTAACTGGCGAACTACTTACTC
TAGCTTCCCGGCAACAATTAATAGACTGGATGGAGGCGGATAAAGTTGCAGGACCACTTCTGCGCTCGGC
CCTTCCGGCTGGCTGGTTTATTGCTGATAAATCTGGAGCCGGTGAGCGTGGGTCTCGCGGTATCATTGCA
GCACTGGGGCCAGATGGTAAGCCCTCCCGTATCGTAGTTATCTACACGACGGGGAGTCAGGCAACTATGG
ATGAACGAAATAGACAGATCGCTGAGATAGGTGCCTCACTGATTAAGCATTGGTAACTGTCAGACCAAGT
TTACTCATATATACTTTAGATTGATTTAAAACTTCATTTTTAATTTAAAAGGATCTAGGTGAAGATCCTT
TTTGATAATCTCATGACCAAAATCCCTTAACGTGAGTTTTCGTTCCACTGAGCGTCAGACCCCGTAGAAA
AGATCAAAGGATCTTCTTGAGATCCTTTTTTTCTGCGCGTAATCTGCTGCTTGCAAACAAAAAAACCACC
GCTACCAGCGGTGGTTTGTTTGCCGGATCAAGAGCTACCAACTCTTTTTCCGAAGGTAACTGGCTTCAGC
AGAGCGCAGATACCAAATACTGTTCTTCTAGTGTAGCCGTAGTTAGGCCACCACTTCAAGAACTCTGTAG
CACCGCCTACATACCTCGCTCTGCTAATCCTGTTACCAGTGGCTGCTGCCAGTGGCGATAAGTCGTGTCT
TACCGGGTTGGACTCAAGACGATAGTTACCGGATAAGGCGCAGCGGTCGGGCTGAACGGGGGGTTCGTGC
ACACAGCCCAGCTTGGAGCGAACGACCTACACCGAACTGAGATACCTACAGCGTGAGCTATGAGAAAGCG
CCACGCTTCCCGAAGGGAGAAAGGCGGACAGGTATCCGGTAAGCGGCAGGGTCGGAACAGGAGAGCGCAC
GAGGGAGCTTCCAGGGGGAAACGCCTGGTATCTTTATAGTCCTGTCGGGTTTCGCCACCTCTGACTTGAG
CGTCGATTTTTGTGATGCTCGTCAGGGGGGCGGAGCCTATGGAAAAACGCCAGCAACGCGGCCTTTTTAC
GGTTCCTGGCCTTTTGCTGGCCTTTTGCTCACATGTTCTTTCCTGCGTTATCCCCTGATTCTGTGGATAA
CCGTATTACCGCCTTTGAGTGAGCTGATACCGCTCGCCGCAGCCGAACGACCGAGCGCAGCGAGTCAGTG
AGCGAGGAAGCGGAAGAGCGCCCAATACGCAAACCGCCTCTCCCCGCGCGTTGGCCGATTCATTAATGCA
GCTGGCACGACAGGTTTCCCGACTGGAAAGCGGGCAGTGAGCGCAACGCAATTAATGTGAGTTAGCTCAC
TCATTAGGCACCCCAGGCTTTACACTTTATGCTTCCGGCTCGTATGTTGTGTGGAATTGTGAGCGGATAA
CAATTTCACACAGGAAACAGCTATGACCATGATTACGCCAAGCTGTAAGTTTAAACATGATCTTACTAAC
TAACTATTCTCATTTAAATTTTCAGAGCTTAAAAATGGCTGAAATCACTCACAACGATGGATACGCTAAC
AACTTGGA
Features (pLannotate 1.2.2; 10 found; start..end, strand, type, name):
   2047..2199    +  CDS            aex-5 (fragment): AEX5_CAEEL - Also known as kpc-3 From Caenorhabditis elegans.
   2327..2362    +  CDS            rop (fragment): Rop protein, which maintains plasmids at low copy number; rop
   2464..2563    +  misc_feature   bom (fragment): basis of mobility region from pBR322
   2661..2765    +  promoter       AmpR promoter: bla
   2766..3626    +  CDS            AmpR: β-lactamase; bla; confers resistance to ampicillin, carbenicillin, and related antibiotics
   3797..4385    +  rep_origin     ori: high-copy-number ColE1/pMB1/pBR322/pUC origin of replication
   4568..4660    +  CDS            lacI (fragment): lac repressor; lacI; The lac repressor binds to the lac operator to inhibit transcription in E. coli. This inhibition can be relieved by adding lactose or isopropyl-β-D-thiogalactopyranoside (IPTG).
   4673..4694    +  protein_bind   CAP binding site: CAP binding activates transcription in the presence of cAMP. E. coli catabolite activator protein
   4709..4739    +  promoter       lac promoter: promoter for the E. coli lac operon
   4747..4763    +  protein_bind   lac operator: The lac repressor binds to the lac operator to inhibit transcription in E. coli. This inhibition can be relieved by adding lactose or isopropyl-β-D-thiogalactopyranoside (IPTG). lac repressor encoded by lacI
