[The description below was written by a language model from this plasmid's Addgene catalogue record and pLannotate feature annotations shown in this document.]
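Description:
KG#59 is an empty C. elegans expression vector designed to drive pan-neuronal expression of whatever coding sequence is cloned into it. It is built on a pUC-type backbone and is about 4.9 kb. Although catalogued as a bacterial expression plasmid, E. coli serves only for propagation: the plasmid carries a high-copy ColE1/pUC origin and a β-lactamase gene for ampicillin selection. The remnants of the lac promoter/operator region, lacI, rop and bom seen in the annotation are backbone leftovers. It was derived from the Fire Lab body wall muscle vector pPD96.52 by excising the myo-3 promoter and replacing it with a roughly 1.2 kb rab-3 promoter amplified from N2 genomic DNA.

The rab-3 promoter is described as giving strong, specific expression throughout the nervous system of juvenile and adult animals. Downstream lies a multiple cloning site with several unique restriction sites, followed by the unc-54 3' control region (about 940 bp), which supplies the polyadenylation signal. A "decoy" sequence upstream of the promoter is intended to reduce non-specific gut expression. Three introns (one in the 5' UTR, one just upstream of the unc-54 3' end and one within it) promote more uniform and robust expression, which is particularly useful for intronless cDNAs. No gene of interest or reporter is present. The depositor notes that the unc-54 3' fragment can be swapped for a Fire Lab GFP, YFP or CFP plus unc-54 3' cassette to create C-terminal fluorescent fusions.

The automated feature tables annotate only the bacterial backbone and a short fragment matching aex-5, which may simply be genomic sequence carried along with the unc-54 3' region. They do not label the rab-3 promoter, introns or 3' region. The two sequence records differ by only a few bases in length.
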