Addgene plasmid #110929: KG#59
Purpose: Expresses proteins pan-neuronally in C. elegans (entire nervous system)
Depositing lab: Kenneth Miller. Publication: Mutations that rescue the paralysis of Caenorhabditis elegans ric-8 (synembryn) mutants activate the G alpha(s) pathway and define a third major branch of the synaptic signaling network. Schade MA, Reynolds NK, Dollins CM, Miller KG. Genetics. 2005 Feb;169(2):631-49. doi: 10.1534/genetics.104.032334. Epub 2004 Oct 16. PubMed 15489510.
Backbone
  Vector backbone: pUC
  Backbone size w/o insert (bp): 2632
  Total vector size (bp): 4915
  Vector type: Bacterial Expression
Growth in bacteria
  Bacterial resistance: Ampicillin, 100 μg/mL
  Growth temperature: 37°C
  Growth strain: DH5alpha
  Copy number: High Copy
Gene/Insert 1
  Gene/Insert name: rab-3 promoter
  Species: C. elegans (nematode)
  Insert size (bp): 1208
  Cloning method: Unknown
  Sequencing primers: 5′ Unknown
Gene/Insert 2
  Gene/Insert name: unc-54 3' control region
  Species: C. elegans (nematode)
  Insert size (bp): 940
  Cloning method: Unknown
  Sequencing primers: 5′ Unknown
Terms and licenses: Academic/Nonprofit Terms; Industry Terms: Not Available to Industry
Depositor comments: Unique multi-cloning sites: Nhe I, Sal I, Acc I, Kpn I/ Age I/ Xho I, Bgl II Used Pfu Ultra polymerase and primers engineered with restriction sites to amplify the 1.2 Kb rab-3 promoter from N2 genomic DNA and cloned it into Pst I/ Bam HI cut pPD96.52 (C. elegans body wall muscle expression vector; this digestion removed the myo-3 promoter in 2 fragments and left the 3.7 kb vector). Transformed into XL1-Blue electrocompetent cells. Miniprepped 6 clones to find those with correct size insert and vector, then submitted 2 clones for sequence. Chose one clone that has correct sequence and made glycerol stock. Features of the expression construct: This expression construct has a promoter (rab-3) that will drive strong and specific expression (of whatever gene is inserted in the MCS) in the entire nervous system of juvenile and adult animals. The boundaries of the rab-3 promoter sequence were obtained by examining pRabGFPrim3' from Mike Nonet's lab web site and comparing that to the genome sequence. Other features of the expression vector include a "decoy" 5' to the promoter to reduce non-specific expression in the gut (see Fire Lab 1995 Kit documentation for description), the unc-54 3' end including the poly A addition signal, and 3 introns (1 in 5' UTR, 1 just upstream of the unc-54 3' end, and 1 inserted in the unc-54 3' end). These introns help provide more uniform and robust expression, especially if you are expressing a cDNA with no introns as opposed to a gene with introns. Note: this vector can be converted to a vector that fuses GFP, YFP, or CFP onto the C-terminus of the protein as follows: Remove the ~1000 bp (Kpn I or Age I) + (Spe I or BsiW I [expensive, 55 C cutter with 50% activity at 37 C; heat inactivate 80 C] or Apa I) fragment containing the unc-54 3’ control region from this plasmid and replace it with the ~1800 bp like-digested fragment containing 3-intron S65C GFP (see pPD94.81 in Fire Lab plasmids), YFP (see pPD136.64 in Fire Lab plasmids) or CFP (see pPD136.61 in Fire Lab plasmids) + the unc-54 3’ UTR and control region. Note if Spe I is used to cut these Fire Lab vectors, you get 3 bands: 1100, 1800, and 4000 (total size 6.9 Kb). The 1800 bp band is the XFP-containing band. For C-terminal fusions, remember to leave the stop codon off of the upstream protein. For the above-mentioned Fire Lab vectors, the reading frame for the downstream XFP relative to the Kpn I and Age I sites is as follows (triplets are the reading frame codons): Kpn I G GTA CCG GT Age I Alternatively, use Gibson Assembly/ NEBuilder to insert any genetically encoded fluorescent protein at the N- or C-terminus of your protein.
How to cite: KG#59 was a gift from Kenneth Miller (Addgene plasmid # 110929 ; http://n2t.net/addgene:110929 ; RRID:Addgene_110929)
